Addgene plasmid #110242: E. coli K-12 MG1655_fLP2(yieN-trkD)
Purpose: E. coli K-12 MG1655 with Landing Pad engineered into the yieN-trkD intergenic region. The Landing Pad consists of floxed mCherry,Chlor that are cotranscribed.
Depositing lab: Sriram Kosuri. Depositing organization: University of California, Los Angeles (UCLA). Publication: Systematic Dissection of Sequence Elements Controlling sigma70 Promoters Using a Genomically-Encoded Multiplexed Reporter Assay in E. coli. Urtecho G, Tripp AD, Insigne K, Kim H, Kosuri S. Biochemistry. 2018 Feb 1. doi: 10.1021/acs.biochem.7b01069. PubMed 29388765.
Backbone
  Vector backbone: n/a
Growth in bacteria
  Bacterial resistance: Chloramphenicol, 25 μg/mL
  Growth temperature: 37°C
  Growth strain: E. coli K-12 MG1655_fLP2(yieN-trkD)
  Copy number: Unknown
Gene/Insert
  Gene/Insert name: E. coli K-12 MG1655_fLP2(yieN-trkD)
Terms and licenses: Academic/Nonprofit Terms; Industry Terms: Not Available to Industry
Depositor comments: Genotype: F- lambda- ilvG- rfb-50 rph-1 lox71 mCherry,ChlorR loxm2/66
How to cite: E. coli K-12 MG1655_fLP2(yieN-trkD) was a gift from Sriram Kosuri (Addgene plasmid # 110242)
