[The description below was written by a language model from this plasmid's Addgene catalogue record.]
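Description:
E. coli K-12 MG1655_fLP2(yieN-trkD) is not a plasmid but an engineered bacterial strain distributed through a plasmid repository. Accordingly, the record lists no vector backbone, no origin of replication and no meaningful copy number. The modification is chromosomal: a "landing pad" cassette has been inserted into the intergenic region between yieN and trkD of the wild-type laboratory strain MG1655, whose background genotype is given as F- lambda- ilvG- rfb-50 rph-1. The cassette is maintained as part of the genome, and its presence is selected with chloramphenicol.

The landing pad consists of an mCherry red fluorescent reporter and a chloramphenicol resistance gene that are cotranscribed as a single unit; the promoter driving them is not stated in the record. The pair is flanked by two different lox variants, lox71 on one side and loxm2/66 on the other. lox71 and lox66 carry arm mutations that make Cre-mediated recombination effectively irreversible once they have recombined with each other, while the m2 spacer variant is incompatible with the wild-type spacer. This arrangement of heterospecific sites is the kind used for Cre recombinase-mediated cassette exchange, in which an incoming donor carrying matching sites replaces the resident cassette in a defined orientation. Loss of red fluorescence and chloramphenicol resistance would then be expected to mark successful exchange, although the record does not describe this.

The associated publication concerns dissection of sigma70 promoter sequence elements using a genomically encoded multiplexed reporter assay. This suggests the strain serves as a single-copy, fixed-locus recipient for integrating reporter libraries, avoiding the copy-number variation of plasmid-based measurements. No feature table was provided, so exact cassette boundaries and any additional regulatory elements cannot be described.
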