>Addgene plasmid #110242 | E. coli K-12 MG1655_fLP2(yieN-trkD) | depositor partial sequence | sequence record 207551 | E. coli K-12 MG1655_fLP2(yieN-trkD) sequence 1800 bps
CTACGTTCATAAAGCCCCTTTTCCAACGAACTGCTCAGGCGGGAAATTCTAACACGTCCGTCCTAGAACT
TACCGTTCGTATAGCATACATTATACGAAGTTATAAAAAGAGTATTGACTTCAGGAAAATTTTTCTGCAT
AATTATTTCATTACTAGAATCTCATATATCAAATATAGGGTGGATTACTAGATGGTTTCCAAGGGCGAGG
AGGATAACATGGCTATCATTAAAGAGTTCATGCGCTTCAAAGTTCACATGGAGGGTTCTGTTAACGGTCA
CGAGTTCGAGATCGAAGGCGAAGGCGAGGGCCGTCCGTATGAAGGCACCCAGACCGCCAAACTGAAAGTG
ACTAAAGGCGGCCCGCTGCCTTTTGCGTGGGACATCCTGAGCCCGCAATTTATGTACGGTTCTAAAGCGT
ATGTTAAACACCCAGCGGATATCCCGGACTATCTGAAGCTGTCTTTTCCGGAAGGTTTCAAGTGGGAACG
CGTAATGAATTTTGAAGATGGTGGTGTCGTGACCGTCACTCAGGACTCCTCCCTGCAGGATGGCGAGTTC
ATCTATAAAGTTAAACTGCGTGGTACTAATTTTCCATCTGATGGCCCGGTGATGCAGAAAAAGACGATGG
GTTGGGAGGCGTCTAGCGAACGCATGTATCCGGAAGATGGTGCGCTGAAAGGCGAAATTAAACAGCGCCT
GAAACTGAAAGATGGCGGCCATTATGACGCTGAAGTGAAAACCACGTACAAAGCCAAGAAACCTGTGCAG
CTGCCTGGCGCGTACAATGTGAATATTAAACTGGACATCACCTCTCATAATGAAGATTATACGATCGTAG
AGCAATATGAGCGCGCGGAGGGTCGTCATTCTACCGGTGGCATGGATGAGCTGTACAAATAATACTAGAA
TCTCATATATCAAATATAAGGCGGATTACTAGATGGTTTCCAAGGGCATGGATGAGCTGTACAAATAATA
CTAGAATCTCATATATCAAATATAAGGCGGATTACTAGATGGAGAAAAAAATCACTGGATATACCACCGT
TGATATATCCCAATGGCATCGTAAAGAACATTTTGAGGCATTTCAGTCAGTTGCTCAATGTACCTATAAC
CAGACCGTTCAGCTGGATATTACGGCCTTTTTAAAGACCGTAAAGAAAAATAAGCACAAGTTTTATCCGG
CCTTTATTCACATTCTTGCCCGCCTGATGAATGCTCATCCGGAATTTCGTATGGCAATGAAAGACGGTGA
GCTGGTGATATGGGATAGTGTTCACCCTTGTTACACCGTTTTCCATGAGCAAACTGAAACGTTTTCATCG
CTCTGGAGTGAATACCACGACGATTTCCGGCAGTTTCTACACATATATTCGCAAGATGTGGCGTGTTACG
GTGAAAACCTGGCCTATTTCCCTAAAGGGTTTATTGAGAATATGTTTTTCGTCTCAGCCAATCCCTGGGT
GAGTTTCACCAGTTTTGATTTAAACGTGGCCAATATGGACAACTTCTTCGCCCCCGTTTTCACCATGGGC
AAATATTATACGCAAGGCGACAAGGTGTTGATGCCGCTGGCGATTCAGGTTCATCATGCCGTTTGTGATG
GCTTCCATGTCGGCAGAATGCTTAATGAATTACAACAGTACTGCGATGAGTGGCAGGGCGGGGCGTAATA
GGGATAACAGGGTAATATAACTTCGTATATGGTTTCTTATACGAACGGTAGAACTGAGTGTACCGCTTGC
GTTTCTTGCTGGTGGCTAAAATAGTCTCAAAGGGGGGGTATTTTTCTTTG
